>Addgene plasmid #233292 | SRP19 in pLX311 | addgene full sequence | sequence record 466535 | Addgene NGS Result
CTCGAGGCCTGCAGGTGCAAAGATGGATAAAGTTTTAAACAGAGAGGAATCTTTGCAGCTAATGGACCTT
CTAGGTCTTGAAAGGAGTGGGAATTGGCTCCGGTGCCCGTCAGTGGGCAGAGCGCACATCGCCCACAGTC
CCCGAGAAGTTGGGGGGAGGGGTCGGCAATTGAACCGGTGCCTAGAGAAGGTGGCGCGGGGTAAACTGGG
AAAGTGATGTCGTGTACTGGCTCCGCCTTTTTCCCGAGGGTGGGGGAGAACCGTATATAAGTGCAGTAGT
CGCCGTGAACGTTCTTTTTCGCAACGGGTTTGCCGCCAGAACACAGGTAAGTGCCGTGTGTGGTTCCCGC
GGGCCTGGCCTCTTTACGGGTTATGGCCCTTGCGTGCCTTGAATTACTTCCACCTGGCTGCAGTACGTGA
TTCTTGATCCCGAGCTTCGGGTTGGAAGTGGGTGGGAGAGTTCGAGGCCTTGCGCTTAAGGAGCCCCTTC
GCCTCGTGCTTGAGTTGAGGCCTGGCCTGGGCGCTGGGGCCGCCGCGTGCGAATCTGGTGGCACCTTCGC
GCCTGTCTCGCTGCTTTCGATAAGTCTCTAGCCATTTAAAATTTTTGATGACCTGCTGCGACGCTTTTTT
TCTGGCAAGATAGTCTTGTAAATGCGGGCCAAGATCTGCACACTGGTATTTCGGTTTTTGGGGCCGCGGG
CGGCGACGGGGCCCGTGCGTCCCAGCGCACATGTTCGGCGAGGCGGGGCCTGCGAGCGCGGCCACCGAGA
ATCGGACGGGGGTAGTCTCAAGCTGGCCGGCCTGCTCTGGTGCCTGGCCTCGCGCCGCCGTGTATCGCCC
CGCCCTGGGCGGCAAGGCTGGCCCGGTCGGCACCAGTTGCGTGAGCGGAAAGATGGCCGCTTCCCGGCCC
TGCTGCAGGGAGCTCAAAATGGAGGACGCGGCGCTCGGGAGAGCGGGCGGGTGAGTCACCCACACAAAGG
AAAAGGGCCTTTCCGTCCTCAGCCGTCGCTTCATGTGACTCCACGGAGTACCGGGCGCCGTCCAGGCACC
TCGATTAGTTCTCGAGCTTTTGGAGTACGTCGTCTTTAGGTTGGGGGGAGGGGTTTTATGCGATGGAGTT
TCCCCACACTGAGTGGGTGGAGACTGAAGTTAGGCCAGCTTGGCACTTGATGTAATTCTCCTTGGAATTT
GCCCTTTTTGAGTTTGGATCTTGGTTCATTCTCAAGCCTCAGACAGTGGTTCAAAGTTTTTTTCTTCCAT
TTCAGGTGTCGTGAGGCTAGCATCGATTGATCAACAAGTTTGTACAAAAAAGTTGGCATGGCTTGCGCTG
CCGCGCGGTCCCCGGCCGACCAGGACAGGTTTATTTGTATCTATCCTGCTTATTTAAATAATAAGAAGAC
CATCGCAGAGGGAAGGCGAATCCCCATAAGTAAGGCTGTTGAAAATCCTACAGCTACAGAGATTCAAGAT
GTATGTTCAGCAGTTGGACTTAACGTATTTCTTGAGAAAAATAAAATGTACTCTAGAGAATGGAATCGTG
ATGTCCAATACAGAGGCAGAGTCCGGGTCCAGCTCAAACAGGAAGATGGGAGCCTCTGCCTTGTACAGTT
CCCATCACGTAAGTCAGTAATGTTGTATGCAGCAGAAATGATACCTAAACTAAAAACAAGGACACAAAAA
ACAGGAGGTGCTGACCAAAGTCTTCAACAAGGAGAGGGAAGTAAAAAAGGGAAAGGAAAGAAAAAGAAGA
GACCCCCAACTTTCTTGTACAAAGTGGTTGATATCGGTAAGCCTATCCCTAACCCTCTCCTCGGTCTCGA
TTCTACGTAGTAATGAACTAGTACCGGTTAAGTCGACAATCAACGCGTTAAGTCGACAATCAACCTCTGG
ATTACAAAATTTGTGAAAGATTGACTGGTATTCTTAACTATGTTGCTCCTTTTACGCTATGTGGATACGC
TGCTTTAATGCCTTTGTATCATGCTATTGCTTCCCGTATGGCTTTCATTTTCTCCTCCTTGTATAAATCC
TGGTTGCTGTCTCTTTATGAGGAGTTGTGGCCCGTTGTCAGGCAACGTGGCGTGGTGTGCACTGTGTTTG
CTGACGCAACCCCCACTGGTTGGGGCATTGCCACCACCTGTCAGCTCCTTTCCGGGACTTTCGCTTTCCC
CCTCCCTATTGCCACGGCGGAACTCATCGCCGCCTGCCTTGCCCGCTGCTGGACAGGGGCTCGGCTGTTG
GGCACTGACAATTCCGTGGTGTTGTCGGGGAAATCATCGTCCTTTCCTTGGCTGCTCGCCTGTGTTGCCA
CCTGGATTCTGCGCGGGACGTCCTTCTGCTACGTCCCTTCGGCCCTCAATCCAGCGGACCTTCCTTCCCG
CGGCCTGCTGCCGGCTCTGCGGCCTCTTCCGCGTCTTCGCCTTCGCCCTCAGACGAGTCGGATCTCCCTT
TGGGCCGCCTCCCCGCGTCGACTTTAAGACCAATGACTTACAAGGCAGCTGTAGATCTTAGCCACTTTTT
AAAAGAAAAGGGGGGACTGGAAGGGCTAATTCACTCCCAACGAAGACAAGATCTGCTTTTTGCTTGTACT
GGGTCTCTCTGGTTAGACCAGATCTGAGCCTGGGAGCTCTCTGGCTAACTAGGGAACCCACTGCTTAAGC
CTCAATAAAGCTTGCCTTGAGTGCTTCAAGTAGTGTGTGCCCGTCTGTTGTGTGACTCTGGTAACTAGAG
ATCCCTCAGACCCTTTTAGTCAGTGTGGAAAATCTCTAGCAGTACGTATAGTAGTTCATGTCATCTTATT
ATTCAGTATTTATAACTTGCAAAGAAATGAATATCAGAGAGTGAGAGGAACTTGTTTATTGCAGCTTATA
ATGGTTACAAATAAAGCAATAGCATCACAAATTTCACAAATAAAGCATTTTTTTCACTGCATTCTAGTTG
TGGTTTGTCCAAACTCATCAATGTATCTTATCATGTCTGGCTCTAGCTATCCCGCCCCTAACTCCGCCCA
TCCCGCCCCTAACTCCGCCCAGTTCCGCCCATTCTCCGCCCCATGGCTGACTAATTTTTTTTATTTATGC
AGAGGCCGAGGCCGCCTCGGCCTCTGAGCTATTCCAGAAGTAGTGAGGAGGCTTTTTTGGAGGCCTAGGG
ACGTACCCAATTCGCCCTATAGTGAGTCGTATTACGCGCGCTCACTGGCCGTCGTTTTACAACGTCGTGA
CTGGGAAAACCCTGGCGTTACCCAACTTAATCGCCTTGCAGCACATCCCCCTTTCGCCAGCTGGCGTAAT
AGCGAAGAGGCCCGCACCGATCGCCCTTCCCAACAGTTGCGCAGCCTGAATGGCGAATGGG
[124 nt withheld, positions 3352-3475]
C
[91 nt withheld, positions 3477-3567]
A
[49 nt withheld, positions 3569-3617]
CCTTTGACGTTGGAGTCCACGTTCTTT
[37 nt withheld, positions 3645-3681]
ACCCTATCTCGGTCTATTCTTTTGATTTATAAGGGATTTTGCCGATTTCGGCCTATTGGTTAAAAAATGA
GCTGATTTAACAAAAATTTAACGCGAATTTTAACAAAATATTAACGCTTACAATTTAGGTGGCACTTTTC
GGGGAAATGTGCGCGGAACCCCTATTTGTTTATTTTTCTAAATACATTCAAATATGTATCCGCTCATGAG
ACAATAACCCTGATAAATGCTTCAATAATATTGAAAAAGGAAGAGTATGAGTATTCAACATTTCCGTGTC
GCCCTTATTCCCTTTTTTGCGGCATTTTGCCTTCCTGTTTTTGCTCACCCAGAAACGCTGGTGAAAGTAA
AAGATGCTGAAGATCAGTTGGGTGCACGAGTGGGTTACATCGAACTGGATCTCAACAGCGGTAAGATCCT
TGAGAGTTTTCGCCCCGAAGAACGTTTTCCAATGATGAGCACTTTTAAAGTTCTGCTATGTGGCGCGGTA
TTATCCCGTATTGACGCCGGGCAAGAGCAACTCGGTCGCCGCATACACTATTCTCAGAATGACTTGGTTG
AGTACTCACCAGTCACAGAAAAGCATCTTACGGATGGCATGACAGTAAGAGAATTATGCAGTGCTGCCAT
AACCATGAGTGATAACACTGCGGCCAACTTACTTCTGACAACGATCGGAGGACCGAAGGAGCTAACCGCT
TTTTTGCACAACATGGGGGATCATGTAACTCGCCTTGATCGTTGGGAACCGGAGCTGAATGAAGCCATAC
CAAACGACGAGCGTGACACCACGATGCCTGTAGCAATGGCAACAACGTTGCGCAAACTATTAACTGGCGA
ACTACTTACTCTAGCTTCCCGGCAACAATTAATAGACTGGATGGAGGCGGATAAAGTTGCAGGACCACTT
CTGCGCTCGGCCCTTCCGGCTGGCTGGTTTATTGCTGATAAATCTGGAGCCGGTGAGCGTGGGTCTCGCG
GTATCATTGCAGCACTGGGGCCAGATGGTAAGCCCTCCCGTATCGTAGTTATCTACACGACGGGGAGTCA
GGCAACTATGGATGAACGAAATAGACAGATCGCTGAGATAGGTGCCTCACTGATTAAGCATTGGTAACTG
TCAGACCAAGTTTACTCATATATACTTTAGATTGATTTAAAACTTCATTTTTAATTTAAAAGGATCTAGG
TGAAGATCCTTTTTGATAATCTCATGACCAAAATCCCTTAACGTGAGTTTTCGTTCCACTGAGCGTCAGA
CCCCGTAGAAAAGATCAAAGGATCTTCTTGAGATCCTTTTTTTCTGCGCGTAATCTGCTGCTTGCAAACA
AAAAAACCACCGCTACCAGCGGTGGTTTGTTTGCCGGATCAAGAGCTACCAACTCTTTTTCCGAAGGTAA
CTGGCTTCAGCAGAGCGCAGATACCAAATACTGTTCTTCTAGTGTAGCCGTAGTTAGGCCACCACTTCAA
GAACTCTGTAGCACCGCCTACATACCTCGCTCTGCTAATCCTGTTACCAGTGGCTGCTGCCAGTGGCGAT
AAGTCGTGTCTTACCGGGTTGGACTCAAGACGATAGTTACCGGATAAGGCGCAGCGGTCGGGCTGAACGG
GGGGTTCGTGCACACAGCCCAGCTTGGAGCGAACGACCTACACCGAACTGAGATACCTACAGCGTGAGCT
ATGAGAAAGCGCCACGCTTCCCGAAGGGAGAAAGGCGGACAGGTATCCGGTAAGCGGCAGGGTCGGAACA
GGAGAGCGCACGAGGGAGCTTCCAGGGGGAAACGCCTGGTATCTTTATAGTCCTGTCGGGTTTCGCCACC
TCTGACTTGAGCGTCGATTTTTGTGATGCTCGTCAGGGGGGCGGAGCCTATGGAAAAACGCCAGCAACGC
GGCCTTTTTACGGTTCCTGGCCTTTTGCTGGCCTTTTGCTCACATGTTCTTTCCTGCGTTATCCCCTGAT
TCTGTGGATAACCGTATTACCGCCTTTGAGTGAGCTGATACCGCTCGCCGCAGCCGAACGACCGAGCGCA
GCGAGTCAGTGAGCGAGGAAGCGGAAGAGCGCCCAATACGCAAACCGCCTCTCCCCGCGCGTTGGCCGAT
TCATTAATGCAGCTGGCACGACAGGTTTCCCGACTGGAAAGCGGGCAGTGAGCGCAACGCAATTAATGTG
AGTTAGCTCACTCATTAGGCACCCCAGGCTTTACACTTTATGCTTCCGGCTCGTATGTTGTGTGGAATTG
TGAGCGGATAACAATTTCACACAGGAAACAGCTATGACCATGATTACGCCAAGCGCGCAATTAACCCTCA
CTAAAGGGAACAAAAGCTGGAGCTGCAAGCTTAATGTAGTCTTATGCAATACTCTTGTAGTCTTGCAACA
TGGTAACGATGAGTTAGCAACATGCCTTACAAGGAGAGAAAAAGCACCGTGCATGCCGATTGGTGGAAGT
AAGGTGGTACGATCGTGCCTTATTAGGAAGGCAACAGACGGGTCTGACATGGATTGGACGAACCACTGAA
TTGCCGCATTGCAGAGATATTGTATTTAAGTGCCTAGCTCGATACATAAACGGGTCTCTCTGGTTAGACC
AGATCTGAGCCTGGGAGCTCTCTGGCTAACTAGGGAACCCACTGCTTAAGCCTCAATAAAGCTTGCCTTG
AGTGCTTCAAGTAGTGTGTGCCCGTCTGTTGTGTGACTCTGGTAACTAGAGATCCCTCAGACCCTTTTAG
TCAGTGTGGAAAATCTCTAGCAGTGGCGCCCGAACAGGGACTTGAAAGCGAAAGGGAAACCAGAGGAGCT
CTCTCGACGCAGGACTCGGCTTGCTGAAGCGCGCACGGCAAGAGGCGAGGGGCGGCGACTGGTGAGTACG
CCAAAAATTTTGACTAGCGGAGGCTAGAAGGAGAGAGATGGGTGCGAGAGCGTCAGTATTAAGCGGGGGA
GAATTAGATCGCGATGGGAAAAAATTCGGTTAAGGCCAGGGGGAAAGAAAAAATATAAATTAAAACATAT
AGTATGGGCAAGCAGGGAGCTAGAACGATTCGCAGTTAATCCTGGCCTGTTAGAAACATCAGAAGGCTGT
AGACAAATACTGGGACAGCTACAACCATCCCTTCAGACAGGATCAGAAGAACTTAGATCATTATATAATA
CAGTAGCAACCCTCTATTGTGTGCATCAAAGGATAGAGATAAAAGACACCAAGGAAGCTTTAGACAAGAT
AGAGGAAGAGCAAAACAAAAGTAAGACCACCGCACAGCAAGCGGCCGCTGATCTTCAGACCTGGAGGAGG
AGATATGAGGGACAATTGGAGAAGTGAATTATATAAATATAAAGTAGTAAAAATTGAACCATTAGGAGTA
GCACCCACCAAGGCAAAGAGAAGAGTGGTGCAGAGAGAAAAAAGAGCAGTGGGAATAGGAGCTTTGTTCC
TTGGGTTCTTGGGAGCAGCAGGAAGCACTATGGGCGCAGCGTCAATGACGCTGACGGTACAGGCCAGACA
ATTATTGTCTGGTATAGTGCAGCAGCAGAACAATTTGCTGAGGGCTATTGAGGCGCAACAGCATCTGTTG
CAACTCACAGTCTGGGGCATCAAGCAGCTCCAGGCAAGAATCCTGGCTGTGGAAAGATACCTAAAGGATC
AACAGCTCCTGGGGATTTGGGGTTGCTCTGGAAAACTCATTTGCACCACTGCTGTGCCTTGGAATGCTAG
TTGGAGTAATAAATCTCTGGAACAGATTTGGAATCACACGACCTGGATGGAGTGGGACAGAGAAATTAAC
AATTACACAAGCTTAATACACTCCTTAATTGAAGAATCGCAAAACCAGCAAGAAAAGAATGAACAAGAAT
TATTGGAATTAGATAAATGGGCAAGTTTGTGGAATTGGTTTAACATAACAAATTGGCTGTGGTATATAAA
ATTATTCATAATGATAGTAGGAGGCTTGGTAGGTTTAAGAATAGTTTTTGCTGTACTTTCTATAGTGAAT
AGAGTTAGGCAGGGATATTCACCATTATCGTTTCAGACCCACCTCCCAACCCCGAGGGGACCCATGCATT
GCATCTCAATTAGTCAGCAACCAGGTGTGGAAAGTCCCCAGGCTCCCCAGCAGGCAGAAGTATGCAAAGC
ATGCGTCTCAATTAGTCAGCAACCATAGTCCCGCCCCTAACTCCGCCCATCCCGCCCCTAACTCCGCCCA
GTTCCGCCCATTCTCCGCCCCATGGCTGACTAATTTTTTTTATTTATGCAGAGGCCGAGGCCGCCTCGGC
CTCTGAGCTATTCCAGAAGTAGTGAGGAGGCTTTTTTGGAGGCCTAGGCTTTTGCAAAAAGCTTTCTAGA
GGTACCACCATGGCCAAGCCTTTGTCTCAAGAAGAATCCACCCTCATTGAAAGAGCAACGGCTACAATCA
ACAGCATCCCCATCTCTGAAGACTACAGCGTCGCCAGCGCAGCTCTCTCTAGCGACGGCCGCATCTTCAC
TGGTGTCAATGTATATCATTTTACTGGGGGACCTTGTGCAGAACTCGTGGTGCTGGGCACTGCTGCTGCT
GCGGCAGCTGGCAACCTGACTTGTATCGTCGCGATCGGAAATGAGAACAGGGGCATCTTGAGCCCCTGCG
GACGGTGCCGACAGGTGCTTCTCGATCTGCATCCTGGGATCAAAGCCATAGTGAAGGACAGTGATGGACA
GCCGACGGCAGTTGGGATTCGTGAATTGCTGCCCTCTGGTTATGTGTGGGAGGGCCTGCAGCTGCAGTAG
TAAGGCGCGCCGTTAACGAATTCTAGATCTTGAGACAAATGGCAGTATTCATCCACAATTTTAAAAGAAA
AGGGGGGATTGGGGGGTACAGTGCAGGGGAAAGAATAGTAGACATAATAGCAACAGACATACAAACTAAA
GAATTACAAAAACAAATTACAAAAATTCAAAATTTTCGGGTTTATTACAGGGACAGCAGAGATCCACTTT
GGCGCCGG
Features (pLannotate 1.2.2; 33 found; start..end, strand, type, name):
     23..89      +  CDS            small t antigen (fragment): SV40 (simian virus 40) small t antigen
     96..1274    +  promoter       EF-1α promoter: strong constitutive promoter for human elongation factor EF-1α
   1295..1312    +  protein_bind   attB1 (fragment): mutant version of attB; core recombination site for the Gateway® BP reaction BP Clonase™
   1318..1749    +  CDS            SRP19: SRP19_HUMAN - Experimental evidence at protein level: Swiss-Prot protein existence level 1. Signal-recognition-particle assembly, binds directly to 7S RNA and mediates binding of the 54 kDa subunit of the SRP. From Homo sapiens (Human).
   1755..1778    -  protein_bind   attB2: mutant version of attB; recombination site for the Gateway® BP reaction BP Clonase™
   1786..1827    +  CDS            V5 tag: epitope tag from simian virus 5
   1878..2466    +  misc_feature   WPRE: woodchuck hepatitis virus posttranscriptional regulatory element
   2517..2536    +  misc_feature   cPPT/CTS (fragment): central polypurine tract and central termination sequence of HIV-1
   2538..2771    +  LTR            3' LTR (ΔU3): self-inactivating 3' long terminal repeat (LTR) from HIV-1
   2849..2970    +  polyA_signal   SV40 poly(A) signal: SV40 polyadenylation signal
   3010..3145    +  rep_origin     SV40 ori: SV40 origin of replication
   3166..3184    -  promoter       T7 promoter: promoter for bacteriophage T7 RNA polymerase
   3192..3347    +  CDS            lacZα (fragment): LacZα fragment of β-galactosidase; lacZ fragment
   3352..3780    +  rep_origin     f1 ori (sequence partly withheld): f1 bacteriophage origin of replication; arrow indicates direction of (+) strand synthesis
   3833..3937    +  promoter       AmpR promoter: bla
   3938..4798    +  CDS            AmpR: β-lactamase; bla; confers resistance to ampicillin, carbenicillin, and related antibiotics
   4969..5557    +  rep_origin     ori: high-copy-number ColE1/pMB1/pBR322/pUC origin of replication
   5740..5832    +  CDS            lacI (fragment): lac repressor; lacI; The lac repressor binds to the lac operator to inhibit transcription in E. coli. This inhibition can be relieved by adding lactose or isopropyl-β-D-thiogalactopyranoside (IPTG).
   5845..5866    +  protein_bind   CAP binding site: CAP binding activates transcription in the presence of cAMP. E. coli catabolite activator protein
   5881..5911    +  promoter       lac promoter: promoter for the E. coli lac operon
   5919..5935    +  protein_bind   lac operator: The lac repressor binds to the lac operator to inhibit transcription in E. coli. This inhibition can be relieved by adding lactose or isopropyl-β-D-thiogalactopyranoside (IPTG). lac repressor encoded by lacI
   5980..5998    +  promoter       T3 promoter: promoter for bacteriophage T3 RNA polymerase
   6026..6252    +  promoter       RSV promoter: Rous sarcoma virus enhancer/promoter
   6253..6433    +  LTR            5' LTR (truncated): truncated 5' long terminal repeat (LTR) from HIV-1
   6480..6605    +  misc_feature   HIV-1 Ψ: packaging signal of human immunodeficiency virus type 1
   6589..6952    +  CDS            HIV-1 gag (fragment): gag protein from human immunodeficiency virus 1; gag
   7098..7331    +  misc_feature   RRE: The Rev response element (RRE) of HIV-1 allows for Rev-dependent mRNA export from the nucleus to the cytoplasm.
   7708..7734    +  CDS            Rev (fragment): human immunodeficiency virus 1 (HIV-1) Rev protein; rev; enhances nuclear export of unspliced and incompletely spliced viral mRNAs
   7741..7764    +  promoter       SV40 promoter (fragment): SV40 early promoter
   7765..7836    +  promoter       SV40 promoter (fragment): SV40 enhancer and early promoter
   7860..7995    +  rep_origin     SV40 ori: SV40 origin of replication
   8031..8426    +  CDS            BSD: blasticidin S deaminase; Aspergillus terreus BSD; confers resistance to blasticidin
   8500..8617    +  misc_feature   cPPT/CTS: central polypurine tract and central termination sequence of HIV-1
