[The description below was written by a language model from this plasmid's Addgene catalogue record and pLannotate feature annotations shown in this document.]
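Description:
SRP19 in pLX311 is a third-generation-style, self-inactivating HIV-1 lentiviral expression plasmid of about 8.7 kb that carries the wild-type human SRP19 open reading frame, which encodes the signal recognition particle subunit that binds 7S RNA and promotes SRP54 assembly. It is maintained in E. coli through a high-copy ColE1/pUC-type origin and an ampicillin resistance gene (β-lactamase). The backbone also retains an f1 origin and remnants of a lac/lacZα cloning region with T3 and T7 promoters.

The viral genome is transcribed from a chimeric RSV promoter fused to a truncated 5' LTR. This is followed by the Ψ packaging signal with a partial gag segment, the Rev response element for Rev-dependent nuclear export, and a cPPT/CTS that aids nuclear import of the reverse-transcribed genome. The ΔU3 3' LTR disables LTR promoter activity after integration, so expression depends on the internal promoters. An SV40 early promoter/origin drives blasticidin S deaminase for selecting transduced mammalian cells. Downstream, the human EF-1α promoter (recorded in the catalogue as "E1Fa") drives SRP19, which was inserted by Gateway recombination and is flanked by attB1 and attB2 sites. A V5 epitope tag lies just after attB2, but the record does not say whether the insert reads through into the tag or ends at its own stop codon. A WPRE after the cassette enhances transcript stability and expression, and an SV40 poly(A) signal sits beyond the 3' LTR.

The stated purpose is expression of wild-type SRP19. The associated work concerns SRP19 and the protein secretion machinery as a vulnerability in cancers with APC loss, which fits use in stable overexpression or rescue experiments, although the record does not name specific applications.
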