Addgene plasmid #233292: SRP19 in pLX311
Purpose: Expression of WT SRP19
Depositing lab: Sefi Rosenbluh. Depositing organization: Monash University. Publication: SRP19 and the protein secretion machinery is a targetable vulnerability in cancers with APC loss. Xi X, Liu L, Tuano N, Tailhades J, Mouradov D, Steen J, Sieber O, Cryle M, Nguyen-Dumont T, Segelov E, Rosenbluh J. Proc Natl Acad Sci U S A. 2025 Apr 15;122(15):e2409677122. doi: 10.1073/pnas.2409677122. Epub 2025 Apr 10. PubMed 40208946.
Backbone
  Vector backbone: pLX311
  Total vector size (bp): 8657
  Vector type: Mammalian Expression, Lentiviral
  Selectable markers: Blasticidin
Growth in bacteria
  Bacterial resistance: Ampicillin, 100 μg/mL
  Growth temperature: 37°C
  Growth strain: NEB Stable
  Copy number: High Copy
Gene/Insert
  Gene/Insert name: SRP19
  Species: H. sapiens (human)
  Insert size (bp): 462
  Entrez Gene: SRP19
  Promoter: E1Fa
  Cloning method: Gateway Cloning
  Sequencing primers: 5′ TTCTTCCATTTCAGGTGTCGTGAG; 3′ GTGGATACGCTGCTTTAATGCCTT
Terms and licenses: Academic/Nonprofit Terms; Industry Terms: Not Available to Industry
Depositor comments: Please visit https://doi.org/10.1101/2024.01.30.578083 for bioRxiv preprint.
How to cite: SRP19 in pLX311 was a gift from Sefi Rosenbluh (Addgene plasmid # 233292 ; http://n2t.net/addgene:233292 ; RRID:Addgene_233292)
